Addgene plasmid #91669: pPN286
Purpose: Express sgRNA targeting human SLC45A1
Depositing lab: Lindy Barrett. Depositing organization: Broad Institute. Publication: A Scaled Framework for CRISPR Editing of Human Pluripotent Stem Cells to Study Psychiatric Disease. Hazelbaker DZ, Beccard A, Bara AM, Dabkowski N, Messana A, Mazzucato P, Lam D, Manning D, Eggan K, Barrett LE. Stem Cell Reports. 2017 Oct 10;9(4):1315-1327. doi: 10.1016/j.stemcr.2017.09.006. PubMed 29020615.
Backbone
  Vector backbone: pUC19-U6 promoter
  Vector type: CRISPR
Growth in bacteria
  Bacterial resistance: Ampicillin, 100 μg/mL
  Growth temperature: 37°C
  Growth strain: DH5alpha
  Copy number: High Copy
Gene/Insert
  Gene/Insert name: SLC45A1 (alt name: NM_001080397.2)
  gRNA/shRNA sequence: GGTCACGTACGCCGTCTCCA
  Species: H. sapiens (human)
  Insert size (bp): 21
  Entrez Gene: SLC45A1 (a.k.a. DNB5, IDDNPF, PAST-A)
  Promoter: U6
  Cloning method: Restriction Enzyme; 5′ cloning site BbsI (destroyed during cloning); 3′ cloning site BbsI (destroyed during cloning)
  Sequencing primers: 5′ M13F (-21)
Terms and licenses: Academic/Nonprofit Terms; Industry Terms: Not Available to Industry
How to cite: pPN286 was a gift from Lindy Barrett (Addgene plasmid # 91669 ; http://n2t.net/addgene:91669 ; RRID:Addgene_91669)
