[The description below was written by a language model from this plasmid's Addgene catalogue record and pLannotate feature annotations shown in this document.]
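Description:
pPN286 is a small (about 3.0 kb) pUC19-derived CRISPR plasmid that expresses a single guide RNA directed against the human SLC45A1 gene. It is maintained in E. coli as a high-copy plasmid through the ColE1/pUC-type origin of replication and is selected with ampicillin via the β-lactamase (AmpR) gene and its native promoter. The rest of the backbone consists of pUC19 remnants detected in the annotation: fragments of lacZα and the multiple cloning site, the lac promoter, operator and CAP binding site, and short fragments annotated as lacI, rop and bom. None of these plays a role in the plasmid's purpose. There is no mammalian selection marker or reporter in the feature table.

The functional cassette is a human U6 promoter, an RNA polymerase III promoter suited to producing short, uncapped, non-polyadenylated transcripts, followed by the guide sequence and then the Streptococcus pyogenes Cas9 gRNA scaffold. The roughly 20-nucleotide spacer was inserted between promoter and scaffold using BbsI sites, which were destroyed in the process, as is usual for this type IIS cloning scheme. It occupies the unannotated gap between the two features. The plasmid does not encode Cas9, so the S. pyogenes nuclease has to be provided from a separate source for the guide to direct cleavage at SLC45A1. The associated publication describes a scaled framework for CRISPR editing of human pluripotent stem cells to study psychiatric disease, which indicates that pPN286 is one of a set of guide-expression plasmids intended for transient delivery into such cells.
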