Features (pLannotate 1.2.2; 13 found; start..end, strand, type, name):
      1..241     +  promoter       U6 promoter: RNA polymerase III promoter for human U6 snRNA
    271..346     +  misc_RNA       gRNA scaffold: guide RNA scaffold for the Streptococcus pyogenes CRISPR/Cas9 system
    395..411     -  protein_bind   lac operator: The lac repressor binds to the lac operator to inhibit transcription in E. coli. This inhibition can be relieved by adding lactose or isopropyl-β-D-thiogalactopyranoside (IPTG). lac repressor encoded by lacI
    419..449     -  promoter       lac promoter: promoter for the E. coli lac operon
    464..485     -  protein_bind   CAP binding site: CAP binding activates transcription in the presence of cAMP. E. coli catabolite activator protein
    498..590     -  CDS            lacI (fragment): lac repressor; lacI; The lac repressor binds to the lac operator to inhibit transcription in E. coli. This inhibition can be relieved by adding lactose or isopropyl-β-D-thiogalactopyranoside (IPTG).
    773..1361    -  rep_origin     ori: high-copy-number ColE1/pMB1/pBR322/pUC origin of replication
   1532..2392    -  CDS            AmpR: β-lactamase; bla; confers resistance to ampicillin, carbenicillin, and related antibiotics
   2393..2497    -  promoter       AmpR promoter: bla
   2592..2627    +  CDS            rop (fragment): Rop protein, which maintains plasmids at low copy number; rop
   2729..2828    +  misc_feature   bom (fragment): basis of mobility region from pBR322
   2834..2991    -  CDS            lacZα (fragment): LacZα fragment of β-galactosidase; lacZ fragment
   2988..3014    +  misc_feature   MCS (fragment): pUC18/19 multiple cloning site
>Addgene plasmid #91669 | pPN286 | addgene full sequence | sequence record 180474 | Addgene NGS Result
GAGGGCCTATTTCCCATGATTCCTTCATATTTGCATATACGATACAAGGCTGTTAGAGAGATAATTGGAA
TTAATTTGACTGTAAACACAAAGATATTAGTACAAAATACGTGACGTAGAAAGTAATAATTTCTTGGGTA
GTTTGCAGTTTTAAAATTATGTTTTAAAATGGACTATCATATGCTTACCGTAACTTGAAAGTATTTCGAT
TTCTTGGCTTTATATATCTTGTGGAAAGGACGAAACACCGGGTCACGTACGCCGTCTCCAGTTTTAGAGC
TAGAAATAGCAAGTTAAAATAAGGCTAGTCCGTTATCAACTTGAAAAAGTGGCACCGAGTCGGTGCTTTT
TTAAGCTTGGCGTAATCATGGTCATAGCTGTTTCCTGTGTGAAATTGTTATCCGCTCACAATTCCACACA
ACATACGAGCCGGAAGCATAAAGTGTAAAGCCTGGGGTGCCTAATGAGTGAGCTAACTCACATTAATTGC
GTTGCGCTCACTGCCCGCTTTCCAGTCGGGAAACCTGTCGTGCCAGCTGCATTAATGAATCGGCCAACGC
GCGGGGAGAGGCGGTTTGCGTATTGGGCGCTCTTCCGCTTCCTCGCTCACTGACTCGCTGCGCTCGGTCG
TTCGGCTGCGGCGAGCGGTATCAGCTCACTCAAAGGCGGTAATACGGTTATCCACAGAATCAGGGGATAA
CGCAGGAAAGAACATGTGAGCAAAAGGCCAGCAAAAGGCCAGGAACCGTAAAAAGGCCGCGTTGCTGGCG
TTTTTCCATAGGCTCCGCCCCCCTGACGAGCATCACAAAAATCGACGCTCAAGTCAGAGGTGGCGAAACC
CGACAGGACTATAAAGATACCAGGCGTTTCCCCCTGGAAGCTCCCTCGTGCGCTCTCCTGTTCCGACCCT
GCCGCTTACCGGATACCTGTCCGCCTTTCTCCCTTCGGGAAGCGTGGCGCTTTCTCATAGCTCACGCTGT
AGGTATCTCAGTTCGGTGTAGGTCGTTCGCTCCAAGCTGGGCTGTGTGCACGAACCCCCCGTTCAGCCCG
ACCGCTGCGCCTTATCCGGTAACTATCGTCTTGAGTCCAACCCGGTAAGACACGACTTATCGCCACTGGC
AGCAGCCACTGGTAACAGGATTAGCAGAGCGAGGTATGTAGGCGGTGCTACAGAGTTCTTGAAGTGGTGG
CCTAACTACGGCTACACTAGAAGAACAGTATTTGGTATCTGCGCTCTGCTGAAGCCAGTTACCTTCGGAA
AAAGAGTTGGTAGCTCTTGATCCGGCAAACAAACCACCGCTGGTAGCGGTGGTTTTTTTGTTTGCAAGCA
GCAGATTACGCGCAGAAAAAAAGGATCTCAAGAAGATCCTTTGATCTTTTCTACGGGGTCTGACGCTCAG
TGGAACGAAAACTCACGTTAAGGGATTTTGGTCATGAGATTATCAAAAAGGATCTTCACCTAGATCCTTT
TAAATTAAAAATGAAGTTTTAAATCAATCTAAAGTATATATGAGTAAACTTGGTCTGACAGTTACCAATG
CTTAATCAGTGAGGCACCTATCTCAGCGATCTGTCTATTTCGTTCATCCATAGTTGCCTGACTCCCCGTC
GTGTAGATAACTACGATACGGGAGGGCTTACCATCTGGCCCCAGTGCTGCAATGATACCGCGAGACCCAC
GCTCACCGGCTCCAGATTTATCAGCAATAAACCAGCCAGCCGGAAGGGCCGAGCGCAGAAGTGGTCCTGC
AACTTTATCCGCCTCCATCCAGTCTATTAATTGTTGCCGGGAAGCTAGAGTAAGTAGTTCGCCAGTTAAT
AGTTTGCGCAACGTTGTTGCCATTGCTACAGGCATCGTGGTGTCACGCTCGTCGTTTGGTATGGCTTCAT
TCAGCTCCGGTTCCCAACGATCAAGGCGAGTTACATGATCCCCCATGTTGTGCAAAAAAGCGGTTAGCTC
CTTCGGTCCTCCGATCGTTGTCAGAAGTAAGTTGGCCGCAGTGTTATCACTCATGGTTATGGCAGCACTG
CATAATTCTCTTACTGTCATGCCATCCGTAAGATGCTTTTCTGTGACTGGTGAGTACTCAACCAAGTCAT
TCTGAGAATAGTGTATGCGGCGACCGAGTTGCTCTTGCCCGGCGTCAATACGGGATAATACCGCGCCACA
TAGCAGAACTTTAAAAGTGCTCATCATTGGAAAACGTTCTTCGGGGCGAAAACTCTCAAGGATCTTACCG
CTGTTGAGATCCAGTTCGATGTAACCCACTCGTGCACCCAACTGATCTTCAGCATCTTTTACTTTCACCA
GCGTTTCTGGGTGAGCAAAAACAGGAAGGCAAAATGCCGCAAAAAAGGGAATAAGGGCGACACGGAAATG
TTGAATACTCATACTCTTCCTTTTTCAATATTATTGAAGCATTTATCAGGGTTATTGTCTCATGAGCGGA
TACATATTTGAATGTATTTAGAAAAATAAACAAATAGGGGTTCCGCGCACATTTCCCCGAAAAGTGCCAC
CTGACGTCTAAGAAACCATTATTATCATGACATTAACCTATAAAAATAGGCGTATCACGAGGCCCTTTCG
TCTCGCGCGTTTCGGTGATGACGGTGAAAACCTCTGACACATGCAGCTCCCGGAGACGGTCACAGCTTGT
CTGTAAGCGGATGCCGGGAGCAGACAAGCCCGTCAGGGCGCGTCAGCGGGTGTTGGCGGGTGTCGGGGCT
GGCTTAACTATGCGGCATCAGAGCAGATTGTACTGAGAGTGCACCATATGCGGTGTGAAATACCGCACAG
ATGCGTAAGGAGAAAATACCGCATCAGGCGCCATTCGCCATTCAGGCTGCGCAACTGTTGGGAAGGGCGA
TCGGTGCGGGCCTCTTCGCTATTACGCCAGCTGGCGAAAGGGGGATGTGCTGCAAGGCGATTAAGTTGGG
TAACGCCAGGGTTTTCCCAGTCACGACGTTGTAAAACGACGGCCAGTGAATTCGAGCTCGGTACCCGGGG
ATCCGTTAATTAA
